>Addgene plasmid #21802 | pcDNA-Dest53-SHP-1 S591A | addgene partial sequence | sequence record 27561 | 21802 with BGH-rev
GTNCTATATATCACCACTTTGTACAAGAAAGCTGGGTCGGCGCGCCCACCCTTTCACTTCCTCTTGAGGG
CACCCTTGCTCTTCTCCTTGTCTGCTGACCGCTGCTTCTTCACTTTCTCCTCCCTCTTGTTCTTAGTGTG
CAGGTTCTCATACACATCCTCCTTGTGTTTGGACGAGGTGCGGGAGGCCTTGGCATGGGCATTCTTCATG
GCTGGGGGATAGGTGATGTTCCCGTACTCCGACTCCTGGCCCTTCTGCGACTGCAGGACCTCCAGCTTCT
TCTTAGTGGTTTCAATGAACTGGGCGATGGCCACGTAGATGAACTTGTACTGCGCCTCCGTCTGCACCAT
GCCCGAGCGCTGCGCCCGCACCATCTGGATGGTCTTCTGGATGTCAATGTCACAGTCCAGGCCCTTGGTG
GAGATGTTCTCCATGAGCATGTCGATGACAATGATGGTGCCTGTGCGGCCGATGCCGGCGCTGCAGTGCA
CGATGATGGGCCCTGCGTGAGGCAGACTTTCCTGCCGCTGGTTGATCTGGTCCAGGAAGCTGAGGACACC
CCCAGGCTCACTGGGGACCCCATGGTCGGGCCAGCTCAGGTACTGGTAATGCCAGATCTCCCGAATCAGG
TCTCCATTGTCCAGCGGGGAGACCTGTAAGGTACGGAGTTTGTATTCGGTTGTGTCATGCTCCCCGCAGT
TGGTCACAGAGTAAGGCCCATAAGCACGCTGCATGCCCACCTCGGGCC
