>Addgene plasmid #21802 | pcDNA-Dest53-SHP-1 S591A | addgene partial sequence | sequence record 27562 | 21802 with GFP-F
NANGCAGGATGAGCTCTCAAAGCGGTTCCGGACCGGATCAAACAAGTTTGTACAAAAAAGCAGGCTCCGC
GGCCGCCCCCTTCACCATGGTGAGGTGGTTTCACCGAGACCTCAGTGGGCTGGATGCAGAGACCCTGCTC
AAGGGCCGAGGTGTCCACGGTAGCTTCCTGGCTCGGCCCAGTCGCAAGAACCAGGGTGACTTCTCGCTCT
CCGTCAGGGTGGGGGATCAGGTGACCCATATTCGGATCCAGAACTCAGGGGATTTCTATGACCTGTATGG
AGGGGAGAAGTTTGCGACTCTGACAGAGCTGGTGGAGTACTACACTCAGCAGCAGGGTGTCCTGCAGGAC
CGCGACGGCACCATCATCCACCTCAAGTACCCGCTGAACTGCTCCGATCCCACTAGTGAGAGGTGGTACC
ATGGCCACATGTCTGGCGGGCAGGCAGAGACGCTGCTGCAGGCCAAGGGCGAGCCCTGGACGTTTCTTGT
GCGTGAGAGCCTCAGCCAGCCTGGAGACTTCGTGCTTTCTGTGCTCAGTGACCAGCCCAAGGCTGGCCCA
GGCTCCCCGCTCAGGGTCACCCACATCAAGGTCATGTGCGAGGGTGGACGCTACACAGTGGGTGGTTTGG
AGACCTTCGACAGCCTCACGGACCTGGTGGAGCATTTCAAGAAGACGGGGATTGAGGAGGCCTCAGGCGC
CTTTGTCTACCTGCGGCAGCCGTACTATGCCACGAGGTGATGCGCT
