[The description below was written by a language model from this plasmid's Addgene catalogue record.]
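Description:
pcDNA-Dest53-SHP-1 S591A is a mammalian expression plasmid built on the pcDNA-Dest53 Gateway destination backbone (about 7.8 kb without insert), carrying a roughly 1.8 kb human SHP-1 coding sequence. SHP-1 is the product of the PTPN6 gene, an SH2 domain-containing protein tyrosine phosphatase. The plasmid is maintained in E. coli as a high-copy construct under ampicillin selection. The record does not list the promoter, polyadenylation signal or any mammalian selection marker, and no feature table is provided, so these elements cannot be confirmed here. The listing of a T7 primer for 5′ sequencing suggests a T7 priming site upstream of the expression cassette.

The backbone supplies GFP as an N-terminal tag, so the encoded product is a GFP–SHP-1 fusion that can be followed by fluorescence in transfected cells. The insert carries a single point mutation changing serine 591 to alanine, which removes a phosphorylatable residue and gives a non-phosphorylatable version of the protein at that position. The cloning method field reads "restriction enzyme", but both cloning sites are annotated as Gateway cloning, consistent with recombinational transfer into a destination vector. The SHP-1 sequence is noted as deriving from an earlier construct made in another laboratory.

The associated publication concerns T cell receptor-triggered phosphorylation of SHP-1 at S591 and its effect on the protein's cellular localization and phosphatase activity. The construct therefore appears suited to comparing the subcellular distribution and function of the phospho-deficient mutant with wild-type SHP-1 in mammalian cells.
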