Addgene plasmid #21802: pcDNA-Dest53-SHP-1 S591A
Depositing lab: Stephen Shaw. Depositing organization: National Cancer Institute (NCI). Publication: Rapid T cell receptor-mediated SHP-1 S591 phosphorylation regulates SHP-1 cellular localization and phosphatase activity. Liu Y, Kruhlak MJ, Hao JJ, Shaw S. J Leukoc Biol. 2007 Sep . 82(3):742-51. 10.1189/jlb.1206736 PubMed 17575265.
Backbone
  Vector backbone: pcDNA-Dest53
  Backbone size w/o insert (bp): 7767
  Vector type: Mammalian Expression
Growth in bacteria
  Bacterial resistance: Ampicillin, 100 μg/mL
  Growth temperature: 37°C
  Growth strain: DH5alpha
  Copy number: High Copy
Gene/Insert
  Gene/Insert name: SHP-1
  Species: H. sapiens (human)
  Insert size (bp): 1785
  Mutation: changed Serine 591 to Alanine
  Entrez Gene: PTPN6 (a.k.a. HCP, HCPH, HPTP1C, PTP-1C, SH-PTP1, SHP-1, SHP-1L, SHP1)
  Tag / fusion protein: GFP (N terminal on backbone)
  Cloning method: Restriction Enzyme; 5′ cloning site gataway cloning (not destroyed); 3′ cloning site gataway cloning (not destroyed)
  Sequencing primers: 5′ T7
Resource information
  A portion of this plasmid was derived from a plasmid made by: Plasmids are derived from a construct originally from Dr. Taolin Yi
Terms and licenses: Academic/Nonprofit Terms; Industry Terms: Not Available to Industry
How to cite: pcDNA-Dest53-SHP-1 S591A was a gift from Stephen Shaw (Addgene plasmid # 21802 ; http://n2t.net/addgene:21802 ; RRID:Addgene_21802)
